>Addgene plasmid #18003 | Flag-Bcl2 | addgene full sequence | sequence record 159452 | Addgene NGS Result
CATGCATTAGTTATTAATAGTAATCAATTACGGGGTCATTAGTTCATAGCCCATATATGGAGTTCCGCGT
TACATAACTTACGGTAAATGGCCCGCCTGGCTGACCGCCCAACGACCCCCGCCCATTGACGTCAATAATG
ACGTATGTTCCCATAGTAACGCCAATAGGGACTTTCCATTGACGTCAATGGGTGGAGTATTTACGGTAAA
CTGCCCACTTGGCAGTACATCAAGTGTATCATATGCCAAGTACGCCCCCTATTGACGTCAATGACGGTAA
ATGGCCCGCCTGGCATTATGCCCAGTACATGACCTTATGGGACTTTCCTACTTGGCAGTACATCTACGTA
TTAGTCATCGCTATTACCATGGTGATGCGGTTTTGGCAGTACATCAATGGGCGTGGATAGCGGTTTGACT
CACGGGGATTTCCAAGTCTCCACCCCATTGACGTCAATGGGAGTTTGTTTTGGCACCAAAATCAACGGGA
CTTTCCAAAATGTCGTAACAACTCCGCCCCATTGACGCAAATGGGCGGTAGGCGTGTACGGTGGGAGGTC
TATATAAGCAGAGCTGGTTTAGTGAACCGTCAGATCCGCTAGCGATTACGCCAAGCTCGAAATTAACCCT
CACTAAAGGGAACAAAAGCTGGAGCTCCACCGCGGTGGCGGCCGCCACCATGGATTACAAGGATGACGAC
GATAAGAGCCCGGGCGGATCTATGGCGCACGCTGGGAGAACGGGGTACGATAACCGGGAGATAGTGATGA
AGTACATCCATTATAAGCTGTCGCAGAGGGGCTACGAGTGGGATGCGGGAGATGTGGGCGCCGCGCCCCC
GGGGGCCGCCCCCGCACCGGGCATCTTCTCCTCCCAGCCCGGGCACACGCCCCATCCAGCCGCATCCCGC
GACCCGGTCGCCAGGACCTCGCCGCTGCAGACCCCGGCTGCCCCCGGCGCCGCCGCGGGGCCTGCGCTCA
GCCCGGTGCCACCTGTGGTCCACCTGACCCTCCGCCAGGCCGGCGACGACTTCTCCCGCCGCTACCGCCG
CGACTTCGCCGAGATGTCCAGCCAGCTGCACCTGACGCCCTTCACCGCGCGGGGACGCTTTGCCACGGTG
GTGGAGGAGCTCTTCAGGGACGGGGTGAACTGGGGGAGGATTGTGGCCTTCTTTGAGTTCGGTGGGGTCA
TGTGTGTGGAGAGCGTCAACCGGGAGATGTCGCCCCTGGTGGACAACATCGCCCTGTGGATGACTGAGTA
CCTGAACCGGCACCTGCACACCTGGATCCAGGATAACGGAGGCTGGGATGCCTTTGTGGAACTGTACGGC
CCCAGCATGCGGCCTCTGTTTGATTTCTCCTGGCTGTCTCTGAAGACTCTGCTCAGTTTGGCCCTGGTGG
GAGCTTGCATCACCCTGGGTGCCTATCTGAGCCACAAGTGAGAATTCGATATCAAGCTTATCGATACCGT
CGACCTCGAGGGGGGGCCCGGTACCTTAATTAATTAAGGTACCAGGTAAGTGTACCCAATTCGCCCTATA
GTGAGTCGTATTACAATTCACTCGATCGCCCTTCCCAACAGTTGCGCAGCCTGAATGGCGAATGGAGATC
CAATTTTTAAGTGTATAATGTGTTAAACTACTGATTCTAATTGTTTGTGTATTTTAGATTCACAGTCCCA
AGGCTCATTTCAGGCCCCTCAGTCCTCACAGTCTGTTCATGATCATAATCAGCCATACCACATTTGTAGA
GGTTTTACTTGCTTTAAAAAACCTCCCACACCTCCCCCTGAACCTGAAACATAAAATGAATGCAATTGTT
GTTGTTAACTTGTTTATTGCAGCTTATAATGGTTACAAATAAAGCAATAGCATCACAAATTTCACAAATA
AAGCATTTTTTTCACTGCATTCTAGTTGTGGTTTGTCCAAACTCATCAATGTATCTTAACGCGTAAATTG
TAAGCGTTAATATTTTGTTAAAATTCGCGTTAAATTTTTGTTAAATCAGCTCATTTTTTAACCAATAGGC
CGAAATCGGCAAAATCCCTTATAAATCAAAAGAATAGACCGAGATAGGGT
[37 nt withheld, positions 2081-2117]
AAAGAACGTGGACTCCAACGTCAAAGG
[49 nt withheld, positions 2145-2193]
T
[91 nt withheld, positions 2195-2285]
G
[124 nt withheld, positions 2287-2410]
CAGGTGGCACTTTTCGGGGAAATGTGCGCGGAACCCCTATTTGTTTATTTTTCTAAATACATTCAAATAT
GTATCCGCTCATGAGACAATAACCCTGATAAATGCTTCAATAATATTGAAAAAGGAAGAATCCTGAGGCG
GAAAGAACCAGCTGTGGAATGTGTGTCAGTTAGGGTGTGGAAAGTCCCCAGGCTCCCCAGCAGGCAGAAG
TATGCAAAGCATGCATCTCAATTAGTCAGCAACCAGGTGTGGAAAGTCCCCAGGCTCCCCAGCAGGCAGA
AGTATGCAAAGCATGCATCTCAATTAGTCAGCAACCATAGTCCCGCCCCTAACTCCGCCCATCCCGCCCC
TAACTCCGCCCAGTTCCGCCCATTCTCCGCCCCATGGCTGACTAATTTTTTTTATTTATGCAGAGGCCGA
GGCCGCCTCGGCCTCTGAGCTATTCCAGAAGTAGTGAGGAGGCTTTTTTGGAGGCCTAGGCTTTTGCAAA
GATCGATCAAGAGACAGGATGAGGATCGTTTCGCATGATTGAACAAGATGGATTGCACGCAGGTTCTCCG
GCCGCTTGGGTGGAGAGGCTATTCGGCTATGACTGGGCACAACAGACAATCGGCTGCTCTGATGCCGCCG
TGTTCCGGCTGTCAGCGCAGGGGCGCCCGGTTCTTTTTGTCAAGACCGACCTGTCCGGTGCCCTGAATGA
ACTGCAAGACGAGGCAGCGCGGCTATCGTGGCTGGCCACGACGGGCGTTCCTTGCGCAGCTGTGCTCGAC
GTTGTCACTGAAGCGGGAAGGGACTGGCTGCTATTGGGCGAAGTGCCGGGGCAGGATCTCCTGTCATCTC
ACCTTGCTCCTGCCGAGAAAGTATCCATCATGGCTGATGCAATGCGGCGGCTGCATACGCTTGATCCGGC
TACCTGCCCATTCGACCACCAAGCGAAACATCGCATCGAGCGAGCACGTACTCGGATGGAAGCCGGTCTT
GTCGATCAGGATGATCTGGACGAAGAACATCAGGGGCTCGCGCCAGCCGAACTGTTCGCCAGGCTCAAGG
CGAGCATGCCCGACGGCGAGGATCTCGTCGTGACCCATGGCGATGCCTGCTTGCCGAATATCATGGTGGA
AAATGGCCGCTTTTCTGGATTCATCGACTGTGGCCGGCTGGGTGTGGCGGACCGCTATCAGGACATAGCG
TTGGCTACCCGTGATATTGCTGAAGAACTTGGCGGCGAATGGGCTGACCGCTTCCTCGTGCTTTACGGTA
TCGCCGCTCCCGATTCGCAGCGCATCGCCTTCTATCGCCTTCTTGACGAGTTCTTCTGAGCGGGACTCTG
GGGTTCGAAATGACCGACCAAGCGACGCCCAACCTGCCATCACGAGATTTCGATTCCACCGCCGCCTTCT
ATGAAAGGTTGGGCTTCGGAATCGTTTTCCGGGACGCCGGCTGGATGATCCTCCAGCGCGGGGATCTCAT
GCTGGAGTTCTTCGCCCACCCTAGGGGGAGGCTAACTGAAACACGGAAGGAGACAATACCGGAAGGAACC
CGCGCTATGACGGCAATAAAAAGACAGAATAAAACGCACGGTGTTGGGTCGTTTGTTCATAAACGCGGGG
TTCGGTCCCAGGGCTGGCACTCTGTCGATACCCCACCGAGACCCCATTGGGGCCAATACGCCCGCGTTTC
TTCCTTTTCCCCACCCCACCCCCCAAGTTCGGGTGAAGGCCCAGGGCTCGCAGCCAACGTCGGGGCGGCA
GGCCCTGCCATAGCCTCAGGTTACTCATATATACTTTAGATTGATTTAAAACTTCATTTTTAATTTAAAA
GGATCTAGGTGAAGATCCTTTTTGATAATCTCATGACCAAAATCCCTTAACGTGAGTTTTCGTTCCACTG
AGCGTCAGACCCCGTAGAAAAGATCAAAGGATCTTCTTGAGATCCTTTTTTTCTGCGCGTAATCTGCTGC
TTGCAAACAAAAAAACCACCGCTACCAGCGGTGGTTTGTTTGCCGGATCAAGAGCTACCAACTCTTTTTC
CGAAGGTAACTGGCTTCAGCAGAGCGCAGATACCAAATACTGTTCTTCTAGTGTAGCCGTAGTTAGGCCA
CCACTTCAAGAACTCTGTAGCACCGCCTACATACCTCGCTCTGCTAATCCTGTTACCAGTGGCTGCTGCC
AGTGGCGATAAGTCGTGTCTTACCGGGTTGGACTCAAGACGATAGTTACCGGATAAGGCGCAGCGGTCGG
GCTGAACGGGGGGTTCGTGCACACAGCCCAGCTTGGAGCGAACGACCTACACCGAACTGAGATACCTACA
GCGTGAGCTATGAGAAAGCGCCACGCTTCCCGAAGGGAGAAAGGCGGACAGGTATCCGGTAAGCGGCAGG
GTCGGAACAGGAGAGCGCACGAGGGAGCTTCCAGGGGGAAACGCCTGGTATCTTTATAGTCCTGTCGGGT
TTCGCCACCTCTGACTTGAGCGTCGATTTTTGTGATGCTCGTCAGGGGGGCGGAGCCTATGGAAAAACGC
CAGCAACGCGGCCTTTTTACGGTTCCTGGCCTTTTGCTGGCCTTTTGCTCACATGTTCTTTCCTGCGTTA
TCCCCTGATTCTGTGGATAACCGTATTACCGCCATGCATTAGTTATTAATAGTAATCAATTACGGGGTCA
TTAGTTCATAGCCC
Features (pLannotate 1.2.2; 21 found; start..end, strand, type, name):
     68..371     +  enhancer       CMV enhancer: human cytomegalovirus immediate early enhancer
    372..575     +  promoter       CMV promoter: human cytomegalovirus (CMV) immediate early promoter
    621..639     +  promoter       T3 promoter: promoter for bacteriophage T3 RNA polymerase
    652..675     +  misc_feature   MCS (fragment): pBluescript multiple cloning site
    683..707     +  CDS            3xFLAG (fragment): three tandem FLAG® epitope tags
    722..1438    +  CDS            BCL2: BCL2_HUMAN - Experimental evidence at protein level: Swiss-Prot protein existence level 1. Suppresses apoptosis in a variety of cell systems including factor-dependent lymphohematopoietic and neural cells. Regulates cell death by controlling the mitochondrial membrane permeability. Appears to function in a feedback loop system with caspases. Inhibits caspase activity either by preventing the release of cytochrome c from the mitochondria and/or by binding to the apoptosis-activating factor (APAF-1). May attenuate inflammation by impairing NLRP1-inflammasome activation, hence CASP1 activation an
   1442..1495    +  misc_feature   MCS (fragment): pBluescript multiple cloning site
   1535..1553    -  promoter       T7 promoter: promoter for bacteriophage T7 RNA polymerase
   1563..1602    +  CDS            lacZα (fragment): LacZα fragment of β-galactosidase; lacZ fragment
   1612..1667    +  intron         small t intron (fragment): SV40 (simian virus 40) small t antigen intron
   1667..1804    +  CDS            large T antigen (fragment): large T antigen from SV40 (simian virus 40)
   1827..1948    +  polyA_signal   SV40 poly(A) signal: SV40 polyadenylation signal
   1982..2410    -  rep_origin     f1 ori (sequence partly withheld): f1 bacteriophage origin of replication; arrow indicates direction of (+) strand synthesis
   2437..2539    +  promoter       AmpR promoter: bla
   2543..2900    +  promoter       SV40 promoter: SV40 enhancer and early promoter
   2935..3729    +  CDS            NeoR/KanR: aminoglycoside phosphotransferase from Tn5; aph(3')-II (or nptII); confers resistance to neomycin, kanamycin, and G418 (Geneticin®)
   3750..3902    +  CDS            ble (fragment): BLE_KLEPN - Experimental evidence at protein level: Swiss-Prot protein existence level 1. Binding protein with a strong affinity to the bleomycin family of antibiotics. Binds to CL990; an antimitotic-antibiotic compound. From Klebsiella pneumoniae.
   3961..4008    +  polyA_signal   HSV TK poly(A) signal: herpes simplex virus thymidine kinase polyadenylation signal (Cole and Stacy, 1985)
   4099..4115    -  polyA_signal   bGH poly(A) signal (fragment): bovine growth hormone polyadenylation signal
   4337..4925    +  rep_origin     ori: high-copy-number ColE1/pMB1/pBR322/pUC origin of replication
   5040..5084    +  enhancer       CMV enhancer (fragment): human cytomegalovirus immediate early enhancer
