[The description below was written by a language model from this plasmid's Addgene catalogue record and pLannotate feature annotations shown in this document.]
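Description:
Flag-Bcl2 is a mammalian expression plasmid built on the Stratagene pCMV-Tag2B backbone, carrying the human BCL2 coding sequence (about 720 bp) fused at its N-terminus to a FLAG epitope supplied by the vector. The insert was PCR-amplified from an earlier Bcl-2 plasmid and cloned by restriction digestion, although the record does not state which sites were used. Transcription in mammalian cells is driven by the human cytomegalovirus immediate-early enhancer and promoter and terminated by an SV40 polyadenylation signal. The automated annotation labels the short tag region as a fragment of 3xFLAG, which fits the single FLAG epitope expected of this backbone. T3 and T7 phage promoters flank the tagged open reading frame and serve as sequencing primer sites. The small lacZα, SV40 small t intron, large T antigen, ble and bGH poly(A) fragments in the feature table appear to be backbone remnants rather than functional elements.

The plasmid replicates in E. coli from a high-copy ColE1/pUC-type origin and also carries an f1 origin for single-stranded DNA production. A single NeoR/KanR (Tn5 aminoglycoside phosphotransferase) gene provides both selections. A bacterial bla-type promoter drives it for kanamycin resistance, and the SV40 early promoter with an HSV TK polyadenylation signal drives it for G418 selection of mammalian cells.

The construct is suited to transient or stable overexpression of epitope-tagged wild-type Bcl-2, with detection or immunoprecipitation through FLAG. The associated publication compared the effects on apoptosis of transiently expressed wild-type Bcl-2 with those of mitochondria- or endoplasmic reticulum-targeted Bcl-2, including protection against Bax-induced cell death.
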