Addgene plasmid #18003: Flag-Bcl2
Depositing lab: Clark Distelhorst. Depositing organization: Case Western Reserve University. Publication: Transient expression of wild-type or mitochondrially targeted Bcl-2 induces apoptosis, whereas transient expression of endoplasmic reticulum-targeted Bcl-2 is protective against Bax-induced cell death. Wang NS, Unkila MT, Reineks EZ, Distelhorst CW. J Biol Chem. 2001 Nov 23. 276(47):44117-28. 10.1074/jbc.M101958200 PubMed 11546793.
Backbone
  Vector backbone: pCMV-Tag2B
  Backbone manufacturer: Stratagene
  Backbone size w/o insert (bp): 4300
  Vector type: Mammalian Expression
  Selectable markers: Neomycin (select with G418)
Growth in bacteria
  Bacterial resistance: Kanamycin, 50 μg/mL
  Growth temperature: 37°C
  Growth strain: DH5alpha
  Copy number: Unknown
Gene/Insert
  Gene/Insert name: Bcl-2 (alt name: Bcl2)
  Species: H. sapiens (human)
  Insert size (bp): 720
  Entrez Gene: BCL2 (a.k.a. Bcl-2, PPP1R50)
  Tag / fusion protein: Flag (N terminal on backbone)
  Cloning method: Restriction Enzyme; 5′ cloning site unknown (unknown if destroyed); 3′ cloning site unknown (unknown if destroyed)
  Sequencing primers: 5′ T3; 3′ T7
Resource information
  A portion of this plasmid was derived from a plasmid made by: PCR amplified Bcl-2 from pB4 plasmid purchased from ATCC
Terms and licenses: Academic/Nonprofit Terms; Industry Terms: Not Available to Industry
How to cite: Flag-Bcl2 was a gift from Clark Distelhorst (Addgene plasmid # 18003 ; http://n2t.net/addgene:18003 ; RRID:Addgene_18003)
