>Addgene plasmid #18003 | Flag-Bcl2 | addgene partial sequence | sequence record 75106 | CMV-F 5'-CGCAAATGGGCGGTAGGCGTG-3'
CTGGTTTAGTGAACCGTCAGATCCGCTAGCGATTACGCCAAGCTCGAAATTAACCCTCACTAAAGGGAAC
AAAAGCTGGAGCTCCACCGCGGTGGCGGCCGCCACCATGGATTACAAGGATGACGACGATAAGAGCCCGG
GCGGATCTATGGCGCACGCTGGGAGAACGGGGTACGATAACCGGGAGATAGTGATGAAGTACATCCATTA
TAAGCTGTCGCAGAGGGGCTACGAGTGGGATGCGGGAGATGTGGGCGCCGCGCCCCCGGGGGCCGCCCCC
GCACCGGGCATCTTCTCCTCCCAGCCCGGGCACACGCCCCATCCAGCCGCATCCCGCGACCCGGTCGCCA
GGACCTCGCCGCTGCAGACCCCGGCTGCCCCCGGCGCCGCCGCGGGGCCTGCGCTCAGCCCGGTGCCACC
TGTGGTCCACCTGACCCTCCGCCAGGCCGGCGACGACTTCTCCCGCCGCTACCGCCGCGACTTCGCCGAG
ATGTCCAGCCAGCTGCACCTGACGCCCTTCACCGCGCGGGGACGCTTTGCCACGGTGGTGGAGGAGCTCT
TCAGGGACGGGGTGAACTGGGGGAGGATTGTGGCCTTCTTTGAGTTCGGTGGGGTCATGTGTGTGGAGAG
CGTCAACCGGGAGATGTCGCCCCTGGTGGACAACATCGCCCTGTGGATGACTGAGTACCTGAACCGGCAC
CTGCACACCTGGATCCAGGATAACGGAGGCTGGGATGCCTTTGTGGAACT
