>Addgene plasmid #18003 | Flag-Bcl2 | addgene partial sequence | sequence record 113026 | T7 5'-TAATACGACTCACTATAGGG-3'
AGGTACCGGGCCCCCCCTCGAGGTCGACGGTATCGATAAGCTTGATATCGAATTCTCACTTGTGGCTCAG
ATAGGCACCCAGGGTGATGCAAGCTCCCACCAGGGCCAAACTGAGCAGAGTCTTCAGAGACAGCCAGGAG
AAATCAAACAGAGGCCGCATGCTGGGGCCGTACAGTTCCACAAAGGCATCCCAGCCTCCGTTATCCTGGA
TCCAGGTGTGCAGGTGCCGGTTCAGGTACTCAGTCATCCACAGGGCGATGTTGTCCACCAGGGGCGACAT
CTCCCGGTTGACGCTCTCCACACACATGACCCCACCGAACTCAAAGAAGGCCACAATCCTCCCCCAGTTC
ACCCCGTCCCTGAAGAGCTCCTCCACCACCGTGGCAAAGCGTCCCCGCGCGGTGAAGGGCGTCAGGTGCA
GCTGGCTGGACATCTCGGCGAAGTCGCGGCGGTAGCGGCGGGAGAAGTCGTCGCCGGCCTGGCGGAGGGT
CAGGTGGACCACAGGTGGCACCGGGCTGAGCGCAGGCCCCGCGGCGGCGCCGGGGGCAGCCGGGGTCTGC
AGCGGCGAGGTCCTGGCGACCGGGTCGCGGGATGCGGCTGGATGGGGCGTGTGCCCGGGCTGGGAGGAGA
AGATGCCCGGTGCGGGGGCGGCCCCCGGGGGCGCGGCGCCCACATCTCCCGCATCCCACTCGTAGCCCCT
CTGCGACAGCTTATAATGGATGTACTTCATCACTATCTCCCGGTTATCGTACCCCGTTCTCCCAGCGTGC
GCCATAGATCCGCCCGGGCTCTTATCGTCGTCATCCTTGTAATCCATGGTGGCGGCCGCCACCGCGGTGG
AGCTCCAGCTTTTGTTCCCTTTAGTGAGGGTTAATTTCGAGCTTGGCGTAATCGCTAGCGGATCTGACGG
TTCACTAAACCAGCTCTGCTTATATA
